Addgene plasmid #134412: S3_009_026_096
Purpose: pYTK096-pREV1_ NLS_FdeR-N_2NLS-pGPM1-fdeO_mcherry_tTDH1
Depositing lab: Mattheos Koffas. Depositing organization: Rensselaer Polytechnic Institute. Publication: Design and Characterization of Biosensors for the Screening of Modular Assembled Naringenin Biosynthetic Library in Saccharomyces cerevisiae. Wang R, Cress BF, Yang Z, Hordines JC 3rd, Zhao S, Jung GY, Wang Z, Koffas MAG. ACS Synth Biol. 2019 Sep 20;8(9):2121-2130. doi: 10.1021/acssynbio.9b00212. Epub 2019 Aug 28. PubMed 31433622.
Backbone
  Vector backbone: pYTK096
  Vector type: Yeast Expression
  Selectable markers: URA3
Growth in bacteria
  Bacterial resistance: Kanamycin, 50 μg/mL
  Growth temperature: 37°C
  Growth strain: DH5alpha
  Copy number: Unknown
Gene/Insert 1
  Gene/Insert name: mCherry
  Insert size (bp): 711
  Mutation: none
  Promoter: pGMP1
  Tag / fusion protein: none
  Cloning method: Unknown
  Sequencing primers: 5′ CTGAACTGGCCGATAATTGCAGACG; 3′ GGTTCGTAACATCTCTGTAACTGCT
Gene/Insert 2
  Gene/Insert name: NLS_FdeR-N_2xNLS
  Insert size (bp): 948
  Mutation: none
  Promoter: pREV1
  Tag / fusion protein: none
  Cloning method: Unknown
  Sequencing primers: 5′ CTGAACTGGCCGATAATTGCAGACG; 3′ GGTTCGTAACATCTCTGTAACTGCT
Terms and licenses: Academic/Nonprofit Terms; Industry Terms: Not Available to Industry
How to cite: S3_009_026_096 was a gift from Mattheos Koffas (Addgene plasmid # 134412 ; http://n2t.net/addgene:134412 ; RRID:Addgene_134412)
