[The description below was written by a language model from this plasmid's Addgene catalogue record and pLannotate feature annotations shown in this document.]
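Description:
S3_009_026_096 is a yeast expression construct built on pYTK096, carrying a two-gene naringenin biosensor for Saccharomyces cerevisiae. In E. coli it is maintained through a high-copy ColE1/pUC-type origin and selected with kanamycin (KanR, aph(3')-Ia). In yeast, selection is by the URA3 auxotrophic marker, which can also be counterselected with 5-FOA. No yeast replication origin (2μ or CEN/ARS) is annotated. Instead, the feature tables show fragments of the yeast genes GEA2 and TIM9 flanking the payload and marker. These are the genomic neighbours of URA3, which is consistent with homology arms for chromosomal integration at that locus, although the record does not say this explicitly.

The payload has two transcription units. In the first, the pREV1 promoter drives FdeR-N flanked by nuclear localization signals: one N-terminal NLS and two tandem C-terminal SV40 NLS copies, the latter detected in the annotation. A PGK1 terminator fragment follows this unit. FdeR is a bacterial transcriptional regulator that responds to naringenin, and the NLS elements direct it to the yeast nucleus. In the second unit, a GPM1 promoter modified with the fdeO operator drives mCherry, and the construct name gives tTDH1 as its terminator. The catalogue field spells this promoter "pGMP1". Red fluorescence is therefore meant to report regulator activity at the operator. Neither promoter, the FdeR coding region, nor the TDH1 terminator was picked up by the automated annotation.

The associated publication used such sensors to screen modularly assembled naringenin biosynthetic pathway libraries. The depositor sequence (7,335 nt) and the repository's sequencing result (7,366 nt) differ slightly in length but show the same features in the same order.
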