Features (pLannotate 1.2.2; 10 found; start..end, strand, type, name):
      8..364     +  CDS            GEA2 (fragment): GEA2_YEAST - Experimental evidence at protein level: Swiss-Prot protein existence level 1. Activates the ARF proteins by exchanging bound GDP for free GTP. Plays a role in maintaining mitochondrial morphology (PubMed:25190516). From Saccharomyces cerevisiae (strain ATCC 204508 / S288c) (Baker's yeast).
   2250..2270    +  CDS            SV40 NLS: nuclear localization signal of SV40 (simian virus 40) large T antigen
   2274..2294    +  CDS            SV40 NLS: nuclear localization signal of SV40 (simian virus 40) large T antigen
   2308..2532    +  terminator     PGK1 terminator (fragment): S. cerevisae PGK1; transcription terminator for 3-phosphoglycerate kinase gene
   2990..3697    +  CDS            mCherry: mCherry is a basic (constitutively fluorescent) red fluorescent protein published in 2004, derived from Discosoma sp.. It is reported to be a very rapidly-maturing monomer with low acid sensitivity.
   3986..4162    +  promoter       URA3 promoter (fragment): S. cerevisiae URA3
   4163..4966    +  CDS            URA3: orotidine-5'-phosphate decarboxylase, required for uracil biosynthesis; S. cerevisiae URA3; yeast auxotrophic marker, counterselectable with 5-fluoroorotic acid (5-FOA)
   5234..5494    +  CDS            TIM9: TIM9_YEAST - Experimental evidence at protein level: Swiss-Prot protein existence level 1. Mitochondrial intermembrane chaperone that participates in the import and insertion of multi-pass transmembrane proteins into the mitochondrial inner membrane. Also required for the transfer of beta- barrel precursors from the TOM complex to the sorting and assembly machinery (SAM complex) of the outer membrane. Acts as a chaperone-like protein that protects the hydrophobic precursors from aggregation and guide them through the mitochondrial intermembrane space. Compared to TIM10, it may have a strong st
   5608..6423    -  CDS            KanR: aminoglycoside phosphotransferase; aph(3')-Ia; confers resistance to kanamycin in bacteria or G418 (Geneticin®) in eukaryotes
   6648..7236    +  rep_origin     ori: high-copy-number ColE1/pMB1/pBR322/pUC origin of replication
>Addgene plasmid #134412 | S3_009_026_096 | depositor full sequence | sequence record 258370 | S3_009_026_096 sequence 7335 bps
GCGGCCGCCAATGCTAAATTCGAGTGAAACACAGGAAGATCAGAAAATCCTCATTTCATCCATATTAACA
ATAATTTCAAATGTTTATTTGCATTATTTGAAACTAGGCAAGACAAGCAACGAAACGTTTTTGAAAATTT
TGAGTATTTTCAATAAATTTGTAGAGGACTCAGATATTGAAAAAAAGCTACAGCAATTAATACTTGATAA
GAAGAGTATTGAGAAGGGCAACGGTTCATCATCTCATGGATCTGCACATGAACAAACACCAGAGTCAAAC
GACGTTGAAATTGAGGCTACTGCGCCAATTGATGACAATACAGACGATGATAACAAACCGAAGTTATCTG
ATGTAGAAAAGGATTAAAGATGCTAAGAGATAGTGATGATATTTCATAAATAATGTAATTCTATATATGT
TAATTACCTTTTTTGCGAGGCATATTTATGGTGAAGGATAAGTTTTGACCATCAAAGAAGGTTAATGTGG
CTGTGGTTTCAGGGTCCATAAAGCCCACATGGATAACATTACCCCTGAATTCGCATCTAGACTGAACTGG
CCGATAATTGCAGACGAACGGTGTTGTTATCCGATACAACCGGATATTTTTCTTTTAATGAGTCTAAACC
GTGATAGCTTCAGGTTAATACAATCAAAAAAAGCTCAAATATTCTTTTAATGCCGCGTTCACAGATTCCA
ATTGAATACAACTAGGTAGTTCATTATATGAAGCCTTTGCTACTATTTTTCACTATAGTCTGCCTTCACC
TTAATGCAGACATCCACATATTTTAATCACTTTAAAATAAAAAGGAAGATATATTAGAAGCTATGATCCA
ATCTGTAAGCCAGATTAAAATTCACGAACTCTTCTTTCATTTGAATTGAATGCTTTGAGTTGGGGTAGAT
TATCGCAAATTACTCATCACATTTATTGACTACGAACTTGCTGATGTCCTTTTTTTATTTATATTTTTCT
TCAGTGAAGCGATTTTTTTTTTACACAGACCAAGACGGAAAAAAGTAGCTAAGGAAGAAAACAAAATCAT
GAAAAAAATGTGAAGTGATCATGCACATCGCATCAACTTAAACATTGGCTTAGAGATATATAGAGTTAGA
GTTTACGGCAACCTTTAAGCACCAATACCTTTTGGCATAGTCTAAAGACCTGGTTCTTAATTTTAAACAA
ATTTAACTAAAGATTTCCCTATCAAAGAAGTAACGAGTTGACAGATTTTCTCAAAATAAATCGATACTGC
ATTTCTAGGCATATCCAGCGAGATCTATGCCAAAGAAGAAGAGAAAGGTTGGTTCTCGTTTCAACAAGCT
CGACCTCAATCTTCTGGTCGCCCTGGATGCACTGCTCACGGAGATGAGCATCAGCCGCGCCGCCGAAAAG
ATCCATCTGAGCCAGTCGGCCATGAGCAATGCCCTGGCGCGGCTGCGCGAGTATTTCGATGATGAATTGC
TGATCCAGGTGGGCCGGCGCATGGAGCCCACGCCGCGCGCCGAGGTGCTCAAGGATGCGGTGCATGATGT
GCTGCGGCGTATCGATGGCTCCATCGCGGCGCTGCCGGCCTTCGTGCCGGCCGAGTCCACGCGCGAGTTT
CGCATCTCGGTTTCGGACTTTACGCTCTCCGTCCTCATCCCCCGGGTGCTGGCGCGCGCGCACGCCGAGG
GCAAGCACATCCGCTTTGCCCTGATGCCGCAGGTGCAAGACCCGACCCGCTCGCTGGATCGGGCCGAGGT
GGACCTGCTGGTCTTGCCGCAGGAATTCTGCACGCCCGATCATCCTGCCGAAGAGGTCTTCCGCGAACGG
CATGTCTGCGTGGTCTGGCGCGACAGTGCGCTGGCGCAAGGCGAGCTGACGCTGGAACGCTACATGGCCT
CAGGCCATGTGGTGATGGTGCCGCCTGGGGCCAATGCGTCGTCGGTGGAGGCGTGGATGGCCAGGAAGCT
GGGCTTTGCGCGCCGGGTGGAAGTGACCAGCTTCAGCTTCGCTTCTGCGCTGGCGCTGGTACAGGGGACG
GACCGCATCGCCACGGTGCATGCCCGGCTGGCGCAGCTGCTGGCTCCGCAATGGCCGGTGGTGATCAAGG
AGAGTCCGCTGTCGCTGGGCGAGATGCGGCAGATGATGCAGTGGCATCGCTACCGCAGCAATGATCCTGG
CATCCAGTGGCTGCGTCGGGTGTTTCTGGAGAGTGCGCAGGAGATGGATGCGGCGCTGCCAGGCATCTGC
GGATCCGATCCAAAAAAGAAGAGAAAGGTAGATCCAAAAAAGAAGAGAAAGGTATAACTCGAGTGGCATT
GAATTGAATTGAAATCGATAGATCAATTTTTTTCTTTTCTCTTTCCCCATCCTTTACGCTAAAATAATAG
TTTATTTTATTTTTTGAATATTTTTTATTTATATACGTATATATAGACTATTATTTATCTTTTAATGATT
ATTAAGATTTTTATTAAAAAAAAATTCGCTCCTCTTTTAATGCCTTTATGCAGTTTTTTTTTCCCATTCG
ATATTTCTATGTGCTGCCAAACCAGATGTCAACACAGCTACAACGAAGCTTCGTCTTTTCTTGAAGAAAA
GAGGAAGCTCGCTAAATGGGATTCCACTTTCCGTTCCCTGCCAGCTGATGGAAAAAGGTTAGTGGAACGA
TGAAGAATAAAAAGAGAGATCCACTGAGGTGAAATTTCAGCTGACAGCGAGTTTCATGATCGTGATGAAC
AATGGTAACGAGTTGTGGCTGTTGCCAGGGAGGGTGGTTCTCACCAAATCGCTACTTGGGTTTGAGATTG
GTAAAATTGATTGTTTGGATGGCAATCATCTATGGAATGGATATTATATAACAAAGAAGAAATAATGAAC
TGATTCTCTTCCTCCTTCTTGTCCTTTCTTAATTCTGTTGTAATTACCTTCCTTTGTAATTTTTTTTGTA
ATTATTCTTCTTAATAATCCAAACAAACACACATATTACAATAAGATCTATGGTTTCAAAGGGCGAAGAA
GACAATATGGCTATTATTAAGGAATTCATGAGATTCAAGGTCCACATGGAAGGTTCTGTCAACGGTCACG
AATTCGAAATTGAAGGTGAAGGTGAAGGTAGACCATACGAAGGTACCCAAACCGCTAAGTTGAAGGTCAC
CAAGGGTGGTCCATTGCCATTCGCTTGGGATATTTTGTCTCCACAATTCATGTACGGTTCTAAGGCTTAC
GTCAAGCACCCAGCTGATATTCCAGATTACTTGAAGTTGTCTTTCCCAGAAGGTTTCAAGTGGGAAAGAG
TCATGAACTTCGAAGATGGTGGTGTCGTCACCGTCACCCAAGATTCTTCTTTGCAAGATGGTGAATTCAT
TTACAAGGTCAAGTTGAGAGGTACCAACTTCCCATCTGATGGTCCAGTCATGCAAAAGAAGACCATGGGT
TGGGAAGCTTCTTCTGAAAGAATGTACCCAGAAGATGGTGCTTTGAAGGGTGAAATTAAGCAAAGATTGA
AGTTGAAGGATGGTGGTCACTACGATGCTGAAGTCAAGACCACCTACAAGGCTAAGAAGCCAGTCCAATT
GCCAGGTGCTTACAACGTCAACATTAAGTTGGATATTACCTCTCACAACGAAGATTACACCATTGTCGAA
CAATACGAAAGAGCTGAAGGTAGACACTCTACCGGTGGTATGGATGAATTGTACAAGTAAATCCTAACTC
GAGATAAAGCAATCTTGATGAGGATAATGATTTTTTTTTGAATATACATAAATACTACCGTTTTTCTGCT
AGATTTTGTGATGACGTAAATAAGTACATATTACTTTTTAAGCCAAGACAAGATTAAGCATTAACTTTAC
CCTTTTCTTTCTAAGTTTCAATATTAGTTATCACTGTTTAAAAGTTATGGCGAGAACGTCGGCGGTTAAA
ATATATTACCCTGAACGGCTGAGCAGTTACAGAGATGTTACGAACCACTAGTGCACTGCAGTACACGGTT
TCCTTGAAATTTTTTTGATTCGGTAATCTCCGAACAGAAGGAAGAACGAAGGAAGGAGCACAGACTTAGA
TTGGTATATATACGCATATGTAGTGTTGAAGAAACATGAAATTGCCCAGTATTCTTAACCCAACTGCACA
GAACAAAAACGTGCAGGAAACGAAGATAAATCATGTCGAAAGCTACATATAAGGAACGTGCTGCTACTCA
TCCTAGTCCTGTTGCTGCCAAGCTATTTAATATCATGCACGAAAAGCAAACAAACTTGTGTGCTTCATTG
GATGTTCGTACCACCAAGGAATTACTGGAGTTAGTTGAAGCATTAGGTCCCAAAATTTGTTTACTAAAAA
CACATGTGGATATCTTGACTGATTTTTCCATGGAGGGCACAGTTAAGCCGCTAAAGGCATTATCCGCCAA
GTACAATTTTTTACTCTTCGAGGACAGAAAATTTGCTGACATTGGTAATACAGTCAAATTGCAGTACTCT
GCGGGTGTATACAGAATAGCAGAATGGGCAGACATTACGAATGCACACGGTGTGGTGGGCCCAGGTATTG
TTAGCGGTTTGAAGCAGGCGGCAGAAGAAGTAACAAAGGAACCTAGAGGCCTTTTGATGTTAGCAGAATT
GTCATGCAAGGGCTCCCTATCTACTGGAGAATATACTAAGGGTACTGTTGACATTGCGAAGAGCGACAAA
GATTTTGTTATCGGCTTTATTGCTCAAAGAGACATGGGTGGAAGAGATGAAGGTTACGATTGGTTGATTA
TGACACCCGGTGTGGGTTTAGATGACAAGGGAGATGCATTGGGTCAACAGTATAGAACCGTGGATGATGT
GGTTTCTACAGGATCTGACATTATTATTGTTGGAAGAGGACTATTTGCAAAGGGAAGGGATGCTAAGGTA
GAGGGTGAACGTTACAGAAAAGCAGGCTGGGAAGCATATTTGAGAAGATGCGGCCAGCAAAACTAAAAAA
CTGTATTATAAGTAAATGCATGTATACTAAACTCACAAATTAGAGCTTCAATTTAATTATATCAGTTATT
ACCCGAGTAGAGCACTTGAATCCACTGCCCCGGGAATCTCGGTCGTAATGATTTCTATAATGACGAAAAA
AAAAAAATTGGAAAGAAAAAGCTTCATGGCCTTTATAAAAAGGAACTATCCAATACCTCGCCAGAACCAA
GTAACAGTATTTTACGGGGCACAAATCAAGAACAATAAGACAGGACTGTAAAGATGGACGCATTGAACTC
CAAAGAACAACAAGAGTTCCAAAAAGTAGTGGAACAAAAGCAAATGAAGGATTTCATGCGTTTGTACTCT
AATCTGGTAGAAAGATGTTTCACAGACTGTGTCAATGACTTCACAACATCAAAGCTAACCAATAAGGAAC
AAACATGCATCATGAAGTGCTCAGAAAAGTTCTTGAAGCATAGCGAACGTGTAGGGCAGCGTTTCCAAGA
ACAAAACGCTGCCTTGGGACAAGGCTTGGGCCGATAAGGTGTACTGGCGTATATATATCTAATTATGTAT
CTCTGGTGTAGCCCATTTTTAGCATGTAAATATAAAGACCGAGCGGCCGCGTGTTACAACCAATTAACCA
ATTCTGATTAGAAAAACTCATCGAGCATCAAATGAAACTGCAATTTATTCATATCAGGATTATCAATACC
ATATTTTTGAAAAAGCCGTTTCTGTAATGAAGGAGAAAACTCACCGAGGCAGTTCCATAGGATGGCAAGA
TCCTGGTATCGGTCTGCGATTCCGACTCGTCCAACATCAATACAACCTATTAATTTCCCCTCGTCAAAAA
TAAGGTTATCAAGTGAGAAATCACCATGAGTGACGACTGAATCCGGTGAGAATGGCAAAAGCTTATGCAT
TTCTTTCCAGACTTGTTCAACAGGCCAGCCATTACGCTCGTCATCAAAATCACTCGCATCAACCAAACCG
TTATTCATTCGTGATTGCGCCTGAGCGAGGCGAAATACGCGATCGCTGTTAAAAGGACAATTACAAACAG
GAATCGAATGCAACCGGCGCAGGAACACTGCCAGCGCATCAACAATATTTTCACCTGAATCAGGATATTC
TTCTAATACCTGGAATGCTGTTTTCCCGGGGATCGCAGTGGTGAGTAACCATGCATCATCAGGAGTACGG
ATAAAATGCTTGATGGTCGGAAGAGGCATAAATTCCGTCAGCCAGTTTAGTCTGACCATCTCATCTGTAA
CATCATTGGCAACGCTACCTTTGCCATGTTTCAGAAACAACTCTGGCGCATCGGGCTTCCCATACAATCG
ATAGATTGTCGCACCTGATTGCCCGACATTATCGCGAGCCCATTTATACCCATATAAATCAGCATCCATG
TTGGAATTTAATCGCGGCCTGGAGCAAGACGTTTCCCGTTGAATATGGCTCATAACACCCCTTGTATTAC
TGTTTATGTAAGCAGACAGTTTTATTGTTCATGATGATATATTTTTATCTTGTGCAATGTAACATCAGAG
ATTTTGAGACACAACGTGGCTTTGTTGAATAAATCGAACTTTTGCTGAGTTGAAGGATCAGTCATGACCA
AAATCCCTTAACGTGAGTTTTCGTTCCACTGAGCGTCAGACCCCGTAGAAAAGATCAAAGGATCTTCTTG
AGATCCTTTTTTTCTGCGCGTAATCTGCTGCTTGCAAACAAAAAAACCACCGCTACCAGCGGTGGTTTGT
TTGCCGGATCAAGAGCTACCAACTCTTTTTCCGAAGGTAACTGGCTTCAGCAGAGCGCAGATACCAAATA
CTGTTCTTCTAGTGTAGCCGTAGTTAGGCCACCACTTCAAGAACTCTGTAGCACCGCCTACATACCTCGC
TCTGCTAATCCTGTTACCAGTGGCTGCTGCCAGTGGCGATAAGTCGTGTCTTACCGGGTTGGACTCAAGA
CGATAGTTACCGGATAAGGCGCAGCGGTCGGGCTGAACGGGGGGTTCGTGCACACAGCCCAGCTTGGAGC
GAACGACCTACACCGAACTGAGATACCTACAGCGTGAGCTATGAGAAAGCGCCACGCTTCCCGAAGGGAG
AAAGGCGGACAGGTATCCGGTAAGCGGCAGGGTCGGAACAGGAGAGCGCACGAGGGAGCTTCCAGGGGGA
AACGCCTGGTATCTTTATAGTCCTGTCGGGTTTCGCCACCTCTGACTTGAGCGTCGATTTTTGTGATGCT
CGTCAGGGGGGCGGAGCCTATGGAAAAACGCCAGCAACGCGGCCTTTTTACGGTTCCTGGCCTTTTGCTG
GCCTTTTGCTCACATGTTCTTTCCTGCGTTATCCCCTGATTCTGTGGATAACCGT
