Features (pLannotate 1.2.2; 10 found; start..end, strand, type, name):
    971..991     +  CDS            SV40 NLS: nuclear localization signal of SV40 (simian virus 40) large T antigen
    995..1015    +  CDS            SV40 NLS: nuclear localization signal of SV40 (simian virus 40) large T antigen
   1029..1253    +  terminator     PGK1 terminator (fragment): S. cerevisae PGK1; transcription terminator for 3-phosphoglycerate kinase gene
   1711..2418    +  CDS            mCherry: mCherry is a basic (constitutively fluorescent) red fluorescent protein published in 2004, derived from Discosoma sp.. It is reported to be a very rapidly-maturing monomer with low acid sensitivity.
   2707..2883    +  promoter       URA3 promoter (fragment): S. cerevisiae URA3
   2884..3687    +  CDS            URA3: orotidine-5'-phosphate decarboxylase, required for uracil biosynthesis; S. cerevisiae URA3; yeast auxotrophic marker, counterselectable with 5-fluoroorotic acid (5-FOA)
   3955..4215    +  CDS            TIM9: TIM9_YEAST - Experimental evidence at protein level: Swiss-Prot protein existence level 1. Mitochondrial intermembrane chaperone that participates in the import and insertion of multi-pass transmembrane proteins into the mitochondrial inner membrane. Also required for the transfer of beta- barrel precursors from the TOM complex to the sorting and assembly machinery (SAM complex) of the outer membrane. Acts as a chaperone-like protein that protects the hydrophobic precursors from aggregation and guide them through the mitochondrial intermembrane space. Compared to TIM10, it may have a strong st
   4329..5144    -  CDS            KanR: aminoglycoside phosphotransferase; aph(3')-Ia; confers resistance to kanamycin in bacteria or G418 (Geneticin®) in eukaryotes
   5369..5957    +  rep_origin     ori: high-copy-number ColE1/pMB1/pBR322/pUC origin of replication
   6064..6420    +  CDS            GEA2 (fragment): GEA2_YEAST - Experimental evidence at protein level: Swiss-Prot protein existence level 1. Activates the ARF proteins by exchanging bound GDP for free GTP. Plays a role in maintaining mitochondrial morphology (PubMed:25190516). From Saccharomyces cerevisiae (strain ATCC 204508 / S288c) (Baker's yeast).
>Addgene plasmid #134412 | S3_009_026_096 | addgene full sequence | sequence record 267011 | Addgene NGS Result
GGTTCTCGTTTCAACAAGCTCGACCTCAATCTTCTGGTCGCCCTGGATGCACTGCTCACGGAGATGAGCA
TCAGCCGCGCCGCCGAAAAGATCCATCTGAGCCAGTCGGCCATGAGCAATGCCCTGGCGCGGCTGCGCGA
GTATTTCGATGATGAATTGCTGATCCAGGTGGGCCGGCGCATGGAGCCCACGCCGCGCGCCGAGGTGCTC
AAGGATGCGGTGCATGATGTGCTGCGGCGTATCGATGGCTCCATCGCGGCGCTGCCGGCCTTCGTGCCGG
CCGAGTCCACGCGCGAGTTTCGCATCTCGGTTTCGGACTTTACGCTCTCCGTCCTCATCCCCCGGGTGCT
GGCGCGCGCGCACGCCGAGGGCAAGCACATCCGCTTTGCCCTGATGCCGCAGGTGCAAGACCCGACCCGC
TCGCTGGATCGGGCCGAGGTGGACCTGCTGGTCTTGCCGCAGGAATTCTGCACGCCCGATCATCCTGCCG
AAGAGGTCTTCCGCGAACGGCATGTCTGCGTGGTCTGGCGCGACAGTGCGCTGGCGCAAGGCGAGCTGAC
GCTGGAACGCTACATGGCCTCAGGCCATGTGGTGATGGTGCCGCCTGGGGCCAATGCGTCGTCGGTGGAG
GCGTGGATGGCCAGGAAGCTGGGCTTTGCGCGCCGGGTGGAAGTGACCAGCTTCAGCTTCGCTTCTGCGC
TGGCGCTGGTACAGGGGACGGACCGCATCGCCACGGTGCATGCCCGGCTGGCGCAGCTGCTGGCTCCGCA
ATGGCCGGTGGTGATCAAGGAGAGTCCGCTGTCGCTGGGCGAGATGCGGCAGATGATGCAGTGGCATCGC
TACCGCAGCAATGATCCTGGCATCCAGTGGCTGCGTCGGGTGTTTCTGGAGAGTGCGCAGGAGATGGATG
CGGCGCTGCCAGGCATCTGCGGATCCTGAGACCAGGCTGCCAGGCATCTGCGGATCCGATCCAAAAAAGA
AGAGAAAGGTAGATCCAAAAAAGAAGAGAAAGGTATAACTCGAGTGGCATTGAATTGAATTGAAATCGAT
AGATCAATTTTTTTCTTTTCTCTTTCCCCATCCTTTACGCTAAAATAATAGTTTATTTTATTTTTTGAAT
ATTTTTTATTTATATACGTATATATAGACTATTATTTATCTTTTAATGATTATTAAGATTTTTATTAAAA
AAAAATTCGCTCCTCTTTTAATGCCTTTATGCAGTTTTTTTTTCCCATTCGATATTTCTATGTGCTGCCA
AACCAGATGTCAACACAGCTACAACGAAGCTTCGTCTTTTCTTGAAGAAAAGAGGAAGCTCGCTAAATGG
GATTCCACTTTCCGTTCCCTGCCAGCTGATGGAAAAAGGTTAGTGGAACGATGAAGAATAAAAAGAGAGA
TCCACTGAGGTGAAATTTCAGCTGACAGCGAGTTTCATGATCGTGATGAACAATGGTAACGAGTTGTGGC
TGTTGCCAGGGAGGGTGGTTCTCACCAAATCGCTACTTGGGTTTGAGATTGGTAAAATTGATTGTTTGGA
TGGCAATCATCTATGGAATGGATATTATATAACAAAGAAGAAATAATGAACTGATTCTCTTCCTCCTTCT
TGTCCTTTCTTAATTCTGTTGTAATTACCTTCCTTTGTAATTTTTTTTGTAATTATTCTTCTTAATAATC
CAAACAAACACACATATTACAATAAGATCTATGGTTTCAAAGGGCGAAGAAGACAATATGGCTATTATTA
AGGAATTCATGAGATTCAAGGTCCACATGGAAGGTTCTGTCAACGGTCACGAATTCGAAATTGAAGGTGA
AGGTGAAGGTAGACCATACGAAGGTACCCAAACCGCTAAGTTGAAGGTCACCAAGGGTGGTCCATTGCCA
TTCGCTTGGGATATTTTGTCTCCACAATTCATGTACGGTTCTAAGGCTTACGTCAAGCACCCAGCTGATA
TTCCAGATTACTTGAAGTTGTCTTTCCCAGAAGGTTTCAAGTGGGAAAGAGTCATGAACTTCGAAGATGG
TGGTGTCGTCACCGTCACCCAAGATTCTTCTTTGCAAGATGGTGAATTCATTTACAAGGTCAAGTTGAGA
GGTACCAACTTCCCATCTGATGGTCCAGTCATGCAAAAGAAGACCATGGGTTGGGAAGCTTCTTCTGAAA
GAATGTACCCAGAAGATGGTGCTTTGAAGGGTGAAATTAAGCAAAGATTGAAGTTGAAGGATGGTGGTCA
CTACGATGCTGAAGTCAAGACCACCTACAAGGCTAAGAAGCCAGTCCAATTGCCAGGTGCTTACAACGTC
AACATTAAGTTGGATATTACCTCTCACAACGAAGATTACACCATTGTCGAACAATACGAAAGAGCTGAAG
GTAGACACTCTACCGGTGGTATGGATGAATTGTACAAGTAAATCCTAACTCGAGATAAAGCAATCTTGAT
GAGGATAATGATTTTTTTTTGAATATACATAAATACTACCGTTTTTCTGCTAGATTTTGTGATGACGTAA
ATAAGTACATATTACTTTTTAAGCCAAGACAAGATTAAGCATTAACTTTACCCTTTTCTTTCTAAGTTTC
AATATTAGTTATCACTGTTTAAAAGTTATGGCGAGAACGTCGGCGGTTAAAATATATTACCCTGAACGGC
TGAGCAGTTACAGAGATGTTACGAACCACTAGTGCACTGCAGTACACGGTTTCCTTGAAATTTTTTTGAT
TCGGTAATCTCCGAACAGAAGGAAGAACGAAGGAAGGAGCACAGACTTAGATTGGTATATATACGCATAT
GTAGTGTTGAAGAAACATGAAATTGCCCAGTATTCTTAACCCAACTGCACAGAACAAAAACGTGCAGGAA
ACGAAGATAAATCATGTCGAAAGCTACATATAAGGAACGTGCTGCTACTCATCCTAGTCCTGTTGCTGCC
AAGCTATTTAATATCATGCACGAAAAGCAAACAAACTTGTGTGCTTCATTGGATGTTCGTACCACCAAGG
AATTACTGGAGTTAGTTGAAGCATTAGGTCCCAAAATTTGTTTACTAAAAACACATGTGGATATCTTGAC
TGATTTTTCCATGGAGGGCACAGTTAAGCCGCTAAAGGCATTATCCGCCAAGTACAATTTTTTACTCTTC
GAGGACAGAAAATTTGCTGACATTGGTAATACAGTCAAATTGCAGTACTCTGCGGGTGTATACAGAATAG
CAGAATGGGCAGACATTACGAATGCACACGGTGTGGTGGGCCCAGGTATTGTTAGCGGTTTGAAGCAGGC
GGCAGAAGAAGTAACAAAGGAACCTAGAGGCCTTTTGATGTTAGCAGAATTGTCATGCAAGGGCTCCCTA
TCTACTGGAGAATATACTAAGGGTACTGTTGACATTGCGAAGAGCGACAAAGATTTTGTTATCGGCTTTA
TTGCTCAAAGAGACATGGGTGGAAGAGATGAAGGTTACGATTGGTTGATTATGACACCCGGTGTGGGTTT
AGATGACAAGGGAGATGCATTGGGTCAACAGTATAGAACCGTGGATGATGTGGTTTCTACAGGATCTGAC
ATTATTATTGTTGGAAGAGGACTATTTGCAAAGGGAAGGGATGCTAAGGTAGAGGGTGAACGTTACAGAA
AAGCAGGCTGGGAAGCATATTTGAGAAGATGCGGCCAGCAAAACTAAAAAACTGTATTATAAGTAAATGC
ATGTATACTAAACTCACAAATTAGAGCTTCAATTTAATTATATCAGTTATTACCCGAGTAGAGCACTTGA
ATCCACTGCCCCGGGAATCTCGGTCGTAATGATTTCTATAATGACGAAAAAAAAAAAATTGGAAAGAAAA
AGCTTCATGGCCTTTATAAAAAGGAACTATCCAATACCTCGCCAGAACCAAGTAACAGTATTTTACGGGG
CACAAATCAAGAACAATAAGACAGGACTGTAAAGATGGACGCATTGAACTCCAAAGAACAACAAGAGTTC
CAAAAAGTAGTGGAACAAAAGCAAATGAAGGATTTCATGCGTTTGTACTCTAATCTGGTAGAAAGATGTT
TCACAGACTGTGTCAATGACTTCACAACATCAAAGCTAACCAATAAGGAACAAACATGCATCATGAAGTG
CTCAGAAAAGTTCTTGAAGCATAGCGAACGTGTAGGGCAGCGTTTCCAAGAACAAAACGCTGCCTTGGGA
CAAGGCTTGGGCCGATAAGGTGTACTGGCGTATATATATCTAATTATGTATCTCTGGTGTAGCCCATTTT
TAGCATGTAAATATAAAGACCGAGCGGCCGCGTGTTACAACCAATTAACCAATTCTGATTAGAAAAACTC
ATCGAGCATCAAATGAAACTGCAATTTATTCATATCAGGATTATCAATACCATATTTTTGAAAAAGCCGT
TTCTGTAATGAAGGAGAAAACTCACCGAGGCAGTTCCATAGGATGGCAAGATCCTGGTATCGGTCTGCGA
TTCCGACTCGTCCAACATCAATACAACCTATTAATTTCCCCTCGTCAAAAATAAGGTTATCAAGTGAGAA
ATCACCATGAGTGACGACTGAATCCGGTGAGAATGGCAAAAGCTTATGCATTTCTTTCCAGACTTGTTCA
ACAGGCCAGCCATTACGCTCGTCATCAAAATCACTCGCATCAACCAAACCGTTATTCATTCGTGATTGCG
CCTGAGCGAGGCGAAATACGCGATCGCTGTTAAAAGGACAATTACAAACAGGAATCGAATGCAACCGGCG
CAGGAACACTGCCAGCGCATCAACAATATTTTCACCTGAATCAGGATATTCTTCTAATACCTGGAATGCT
GTTTTCCCGGGGATCGCAGTGGTGAGTAACCATGCATCATCAGGAGTACGGATAAAATGCTTGATGGTCG
GAAGAGGCATAAATTCCGTCAGCCAGTTTAGTCTGACCATCTCATCTGTAACATCATTGGCAACGCTACC
TTTGCCATGTTTCAGAAACAACTCTGGCGCATCGGGCTTCCCATACAATCGATAGATTGTCGCACCTGAT
TGCCCGACATTATCGCGAGCCCATTTATACCCATATAAATCAGCATCCATGTTGGAATTTAATCGCGGCC
TGGAGCAAGACGTTTCCCGTTGAATATGGCTCATAACACCCCTTGTATTACTGTTTATGTAAGCAGACAG
TTTTATTGTTCATGATGATATATTTTTATCTTGTGCAATGTAACATCAGAGATTTTGAGACACAACGTGG
CTTTGTTGAATAAATCGAACTTTTGCTGAGTTGAAGGATCAGTCATGACCAAAATCCCTTAACGTGAGTT
TTCGTTCCACTGAGCGTCAGACCCCGTAGAAAAGATCAAAGGATCTTCTTGAGATCCTTTTTTTCTGCGC
GTAATCTGCTGCTTGCAAACAAAAAAACCACCGCTACCAGCGGTGGTTTGTTTGCCGGATCAAGAGCTAC
CAACTCTTTTTCCGAAGGTAACTGGCTTCAGCAGAGCGCAGATACCAAATACTGTTCTTCTAGTGTAGCC
GTAGTTAGGCCACCACTTCAAGAACTCTGTAGCACCGCCTACATACCTCGCTCTGCTAATCCTGTTACCA
GTGGCTGCTGCCAGTGGCGATAAGTCGTGTCTTACCGGGTTGGACTCAAGACGATAGTTACCGGATAAGG
CGCAGCGGTCGGGCTGAACGGGGGGTTCGTGCACACAGCCCAGCTTGGAGCGAACGACCTACACCGAACT
GAGATACCTACAGCGTGAGCTATGAGAAAGCGCCACGCTTCCCGAAGGGAGAAAGGCGGACAGGTATCCG
GTAAGCGGCAGGGTCGGAACAGGAGAGCGCACGAGGGAGCTTCCAGGGGGAAACGCCTGGTATCTTTATA
GTCCTGTCGGGTTTCGCCACCTCTGACTTGAGCGTCGATTTTTGTGATGCTCGTCAGGGGGGCGGAGCCT
ATGGAAAAACGCCAGCAACGCGGCCTTTTTACGGTTCCTGGCCTTTTGCTGGCCTTTTGCTCACATGTTC
TTTCCTGCGTTATCCCCTGATTCTGTGGATAACCGTGCGGCCGCCAATGCTAAATTCGAGTGAAACACAG
GAAGATCAGAAAATCCTCATTTCATCCATATTAACAATAATTTCAAATGTTTATTTGCATTATTTGAAAC
TAGGCAAGACAAGCAACGAAACGTTTTTGAAAATTTTGAGTATTTTCAATAAATTTGTAGAGGACTCAGA
TATTGAAAAAAAGCTACAGCAATTAATACTTGATAAGAAGAGTATTGAGAAGGGCAACGGTTCATCATCT
CATGGATCTGCACATGAACAAACACCAGAGTCAAACGACGTTGAAATTGAGGCTACTGCGCCAATTGATG
ACAATACAGACGATGATAACAAACCGAAGTTATCTGATGTAGAAAAGGATTAAAGATGCTAAGAGATAGT
GATGATATTTCATAAATAATGTAATTCTATATATGTTAATTACCTTTTTTGCGAGGCATATTTATGGTGA
AGGATAAGTTTTGACCATCAAAGAAGGTTAATGTGGCTGTGGTTTCAGGGTCCATAAAGCCCACATGGAT
AACATTACCCCTGAATTCGCATCTAGACTGAACTGGCCGATAATTGCAGACGAACGGTGTTGTTATCCGA
TACAACCGGATATTTTTCTTTTAATGAGTCTAAACCGTGATAGCTTCAGGTTAATACAATCAAAAAAAGC
TCAAATATTCTTTTAATGCCGCGTTCACAGATTCCAATTGAATACAACTAGGTAGTTCATTATATGAAGC
CTTTGCTACTATTTTTCACTATAGTCTGCCTTCACCTTAATGCAGACATCCACATATTTTAATCACTTTA
AAATAAAAAGGAAGATATATTAGAAGCTATGATCCAATCTGTAAGCCAGATTAAAATTCACGAACTCTTC
TTTCATTTGAATTGAATGCTTTGAGTTGGGGTAGATTATCGCAAATTACTCATCACATTTATTGACTACG
AACTTGCTGATGTCCTTTTTTTATTTATATTTTTCTTCAGTGAAGCGATTTTTTTTTTACACAGACCAAG
ACGGAAAAAAGTAGCTAAGGAAGAAAACAAAATCATGAAAAAAATGTGAAGTGATCATGCACATCGCATC
AACTTAAACATTGGCTTAGAGATATATAGAGTTAGAGTTTACGGCAACCTTTAAGCACCAATACCTTTTG
GCATAGTCTAAAGACCTGGTTCTTAATTTTAAACAAATTTAACTAAAGATTTCCCTATCAAAGAAGTAAC
GAGTTGACAGATTTTCTCAAAATAAATCGATACTGCATTTCTAGGCATATCCAGCGAGATCTATGCCAAA
GAAGAAGAGAAAGGTT
